Addgene plasmid #190094: ABHD2-3'UTR-WT
Purpose: examine the activity of ABHD2 3'UTR
Depositing lab: Bowen Liu. Depositing organization: Xinxiang Medical University. Publication: TDP-43 upregulates lipid metabolism modulator ABHD2 to suppress apoptosis in hepatocellular carcinoma. Liu BW, Wang XY, Cao JL, Chen LL, Wang YL, Zhao BQ, Zhou J, Shen ZF. Commun Biol. 2022 Aug 13;5(1):816. doi: 10.1038/s42003-022-03788-w. PubMed 35963893.
Backbone
  Vector backbone: pGL3-Control
  Backbone size w/o insert (bp): 5256
  Total vector size (bp): 5826
  Vector type: Mammalian Expression, Luciferase
Growth in bacteria
  Bacterial resistance: Ampicillin, 100 μg/mL
  Growth temperature: 37°C
  Growth strain: DH5alpha
  Copy number: High Copy
Gene/Insert
  Gene/Insert name: ABHD2 3' UTR Wild Type (alt name: ABHD2 3' UTR WT)
  Species: H. sapiens (human)
  Insert size (bp): 570
  GenBank ID: NM_007011.8
  Entrez Gene: ABHD2 (a.k.a. HS1-2, LABH2, PHPS1-2)
  Cloning method: Restriction Enzyme; 5′ cloning site XbaI (unknown if destroyed); 3′ cloning site FseI (unknown if destroyed)
  Sequencing primers: 5′ GLp1; 3′ GLp2
Terms and licenses: Academic/Nonprofit Terms; Industry Terms: Not Available to Industry
How to cite: ABHD2-3'UTR-WT was a gift from Bowen Liu (Addgene plasmid # 190094 ; http://n2t.net/addgene:190094 ; RRID:Addgene_190094)
