[The description below was written by a language model from this plasmid's Addgene catalogue record and pLannotate feature annotations shown in this document.]
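Description:
ABHD2-3'UTR-WT is a mammalian firefly luciferase reporter plasmid built on the pGL3-Control backbone, designed to test the regulatory activity of the 3' untranslated region of human ABHD2. It is propagated in E. coli as a high-copy plasmid through a ColE1/pUC-type origin and selected with ampicillin via the β-lactamase gene and its own promoter. An f1 bacteriophage origin is also present, and the short annotated fragments of lacZα, a tetracycline resistance gene and SV40 large T antigen are most likely non-functional remnants of the backbone.

In the reporter unit, the SV40 early promoter drives the enhanced luc+ version of firefly luciferase. The record states that a 570 bp wild-type segment of the ABHD2 3' UTR was cloned between the XbaI and FseI sites. The feature table does not annotate this insert, but an unannotated gap of roughly that size lies between the end of the luciferase coding sequence and the SV40 poly(A) signal, consistent with the UTR sitting directly downstream of the reporter. The SV40 promoter/enhancer fragment annotated beyond the polyadenylation signal corresponds to the enhancer that gives pGL3-Control its strong constitutive expression. A synthetic poly(A) signal and a transcriptional pause site upstream of the promoter limit read-through from the backbone into the reporter.

Because the luciferase transcript carries the ABHD2 3' UTR, luciferase output reflects post-transcriptional effects acting on that sequence, such as changes in mRNA stability or translation. The "WT" designation implies a wild-type reference for comparison with altered versions, though none is described here. The sequenced record (5,804 nt) is slightly shorter than the listed total size of 5,826 bp.
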