Features (pLannotate 1.2.2; 13 found; start..end, strand, type, name):
     48..244     +  promoter       SV40 promoter: SV40 early promoter
    280..1932    +  CDS            luciferase: firefly luciferase; luc+; enhanced luc+ version of the luciferase gene
   2521..2642    -  polyA_signal   SV40 poly(A) signal: SV40 polyadenylation signal
   2665..2733    -  CDS            large T antigen (fragment): large T antigen from SV40 (simian virus 40)
   2755..2989    -  promoter       SV40 promoter (fragment): SV40 enhancer and early promoter
   2995..3127    +  CDS            TcR (fragment): tetracycline efflux protein; tet; confers resistance to tetracycline
   3307..3895    -  rep_origin     ori: high-copy-number ColE1/pMB1/pBR322/pUC origin of replication
   4066..4926    -  CDS            AmpR: β-lactamase; bla; confers resistance to ampicillin, carbenicillin, and related antibiotics
   4927..5031    -  promoter       AmpR promoter: bla
   5058..5486    +  rep_origin     f1 ori (sequence partly withheld): f1 bacteriophage origin of replication; arrow indicates direction of (+) strand synthesis
   5518..5585    -  CDS            lacZα (fragment): LacZα fragment of β-galactosidase; lacZ fragment
   5644..5692    +  polyA_signal   poly(A) signal: synthetic polyadenylation signal
   5706..5797    +  misc_feature   pause site: RNA polymerase II transcriptional pause signal from the human α2 globin gene
>Addgene plasmid #190094 | ABHD2-3'UTR-WT | addgene full sequence | sequence record 377056 | Addgene NGS Result
GGTACCGAGCTCTTACGCGTGCTAGCCCGGGCTCGAGATCTGCGATCTGCATCTCAATTAGTCAGCAACC
ATAGTCCCGCCCCTAACTCCGCCCATCCCGCCCCTAACTCCGCCCAGTTCCGCCCATTCTCCGCCCCATC
GCTGACTAATTTTTTTTATTTATGCAGAGGCCGAGGCCGCCTCGGCCTCTGAGCTATTCCAGAAGTAGTG
AGGAGGCTTTTTTGGAGGCCTAGGCTTTTGCAAAAAGCTTGGCATTCCGGTACTGTTGGTAAAGCCACCA
TGGAAGACGCCAAAAACATAAAGAAAGGCCCGGCGCCATTCTATCCGCTGGAAGATGGAACCGCTGGAGA
GCAACTGCATAAGGCTATGAAGAGATACGCCCTGGTTCCTGGAACAATTGCTTTTACAGATGCACATATC
GAGGTGGACATCACTTACGCTGAGTACTTCGAAATGTCCGTTCGGTTGGCAGAAGCTATGAAACGATATG
GGCTGAATACAAATCACAGAATCGTCGTATGCAGTGAAAACTCTCTTCAATTCTTTATGCCGGTGTTGGG
CGCGTTATTTATCGGAGTTGCAGTTGCGCCCGCGAACGACATTTATAATGAACGTGAATTGCTCAACAGT
ATGGGCATTTCGCAGCCTACCGTGGTGTTCGTTTCCAAAAAGGGGTTGCAAAAAATTTTGAACGTGCAAA
AAAAGCTCCCAATCATCCAAAAAATTATTATCATGGATTCTAAAACGGATTACCAGGGATTTCAGTCGAT
GTACACGTTCGTCACATCTCATCTACCTCCCGGTTTTAATGAATACGATTTTGTGCCAGAGTCCTTCGAT
AGGGACAAGACAATTGCACTGATCATGAACTCCTCTGGATCTACTGGTCTGCCTAAAGGTGTCGCTCTGC
CTCATAGAACTGCCTGCGTGAGATTCTCGCATGCCAGAGATCCTATTTTTGGCAATCAAATCATTCCGGA
TACTGCGATTTTAAGTGTTGTTCCATTCCATCACGGTTTTGGAATGTTTACTACACTCGGATATTTGATA
TGTGGATTTCGAGTCGTCTTAATGTATAGATTTGAAGAAGAGCTGTTTCTGAGGAGCCTTCAGGATTACA
AGATTCAAAGTGCGCTGCTGGTGCCAACCCTATTCTCCTTCTTCGCCAAAAGCACTCTGATTGACAAATA
CGATTTATCTAATTTACACGAAATTGCTTCTGGTGGCGCTCCCCTCTCTAAGGAAGTCGGGGAAGCGGTT
GCCAAGAGGTTCCATCTGCCAGGTATCAGGCAAGGATATGGGCTCACTGAGACTACATCAGCTATTCTGA
TTACACCCGAGGGGGATGATAAACCGGGCGCGGTCGGTAAAGTTGTTCCATTTTTTGAAGCGAAGGTTGT
GGATCTGGATACCGGGAAAACGCTGGGCGTTAATCAAAGAGGCGAACTGTGTGTGAGAGGTCCTATGATT
ATGTCCGGTTATGTAAACAATCCGGAAGCGACCAACGCCTTGATTGACAAGGATGGATGGCTACATTCTG
GAGACATAGCTTACTGGGACGAAGACGAACACTTCTTCATCGTTGACCGCCTGAAGTCTCTGATTAAGTA
CAAAGGCTATCAGGTGGCTCCCGCTGAATTGGAATCCATCTTGCTCCAACACCCCAACATCTTCGACGCA
GGTGTCGCAGGTCTTCCCGACGATGACGCCGGTGAACTTCCCGCCGCCGTTGTTGTTTTGGAGCACGGAA
AGACGATGACGGAAAAAGAGATCGTGGATTACGTCGCCAGTCAAGTAACAACCGCGAAAAAGTTGCGCGG
AGGAGTTGTGTTTGTGGACGAAGTACCGAAAGGTCTTACCGGAAAACTCGACGCAAGAAAAATCAGAGAG
ATCCTCATAAAGGCCAAGAAGGGCGGAAAGATCGCCGTGTAATTCTAGAGTCGAAAATGCAAACTTGGGG
AGGGCAGAAAGATCACACACAAGGCTGTCACTTCATACTTGCAGGATTGCACAGCAGCCGGGCAGAGGCG
CTCCTCACTTCCCAGATGGGGCGGCGGGCAGCAGAGACGCACCTCACTTCCTAGACAGTGCGGCAGCCAG
GCACAGGCACACCTCACTTCCCAGACAGTTGGGCGGCCAGGCAAGCGCTCCTCACTTCCCAGATGGGGCG
GCTCCCGGGAAGCGGGGCTCCTCACTTCCCAGACAGGGTGGCCAGGCAGAGGTGCTCCTCACTTCCCAGA
ACAATTCTTTATGAATTTGATAAAGGACTGAAGTGCAACTGAAAGCTGCTAGTGATGATCTGGTAATATA
CAATTTGTCCAGTAGCCAGTTTGTTTTTATTGTGTTTTCTAACCATAAGAGATCATTAAAGGCAAAGCCT
GTATGACGCTGTACACACACAAAAAAATGGTCACCGCAGGCCATACTACCAATGAAATGGTAGGTAAACA
AATCTTCTGGTCAAGAGAAAAAAAAAAGAAATAGCACTCTGCATGGGCCGGCCGCTTCGAGCAGACATGA
TAAGATACATTGATGAGTTTGGACAAACCACAACTAGAATGCAGTGAAAAAAATGCTTTATTTGTGAAAT
TTGTGATGCTATTGCTTTATTTGTAACCATTATAAGCTGCAATAAACAAGTTAACAACAACAATTGCATT
CATTTTATGTTTCAGGTTCAGGGGGAGGTGTGGGAGGTTTTTTAAAGCAAGTAAAACCTCTACAAATGTG
GTAAAATCGATAAGGATCTGAACGATGGAGCGGAGAATGGGCGGAACTGGGCGGAGTTAGGGGCGGGATG
GGCGGAGTTAGGGGCGGGACTATGGTTGCTGACTAATTGAGATGCATGCTTTGCATACTTCTGCCTGCTG
GGGAGCCTGGGGACTTTCCACACCTGGTTGCTGACTAATTGAGATGCATGCTTTGCATACTTCTGCCTGC
TGGGGAGCCTGGGGACTTTCCACACCCTAACTGACACACATTCCACAGCGGATCCGTCGACCGATGCCCT
TGAGAGCCTTCAACCCAGTCAGCTCCTTCCGGTGGGCGCGGGGCATGACTATCGTCGCCGCACTTATGAC
TGTCTTCTTTATCATGCAACTCGTAGGACAGGTGCCGGCAGCGCTCTTCCGCTTCCTCGCTCACTGACTC
GCTGCGCTCGGTCGTTCGGCTGCGGCGAGCGGTATCAGCTCACTCAAAGGCGGTAATACGGTTATCCACA
GAATCAGGGGATAACGCAGGAAAGAACATGTGAGCAAAAGGCCAGCAAAAGGCCAGGAACCGTAAAAAGG
CCGCGTTGCTGGCGTTTTTCCATAGGCTCCGCCCCCCTGACGAGCATCACAAAAATCGACGCTCAAGTCA
GAGGTGGCGAAACCCGACAGGACTATAAAGATACCAGGCGTTTCCCCCTGGAAGCTCCCTCGTGCGCTCT
CCTGTTCCGACCCTGCCGCTTACCGGATACCTGTCCGCCTTTCTCCCTTCGGGAAGCGTGGCGCTTTCTC
ATAGCTCACGCTGTAGGTATCTCAGTTCGGTGTAGGTCGTTCGCTCCAAGCTGGGCTGTGTGCACGAACC
CCCCGTTCAGCCCGACCGCTGCGCCTTATCCGGTAACTATCGTCTTGAGTCCAACCCGGTAAGACACGAC
TTATCGCCACTGGCAGCAGCCACTGGTAACAGGATTAGCAGAGCGAGGTATGTAGGCGGTGCTACAGAGT
TCTTGAAGTGGTGGCCTAACTACGGCTACACTAGAAGAACAGTATTTGGTATCTGCGCTCTGCTGAAGCC
AGTTACCTTCGGAAAAAGAGTTGGTAGCTCTTGATCCGGCAAACAAACCACCGCTGGTAGCGGTGGTTTT
TTTGTTTGCAAGCAGCAGATTACGCGCAGAAAAAAAGGATCTCAAGAAGATCCTTTGATCTTTTCTACGG
GGTCTGACGCTCAGTGGAACGAAAACTCACGTTAAGGGATTTTGGTCATGAGATTATCAAAAAGGATCTT
CACCTAGATCCTTTTAAATTAAAAATGAAGTTTTAAATCAATCTAAAGTATATATGAGTAAACTTGGTCT
GACAGTTACCAATGCTTAATCAGTGAGGCACCTATCTCAGCGATCTGTCTATTTCGTTCATCCATAGTTG
CCTGACTCCCCGTCGTGTAGATAACTACGATACGGGAGGGCTTACCATCTGGCCCCAGTGCTGCAATGAT
ACCGCGAGACCCACGCTCACCGGCTCCAGATTTATCAGCAATAAACCAGCCAGCCGGAAGGGCCGAGCGC
AGAAGTGGTCCTGCAACTTTATCCGCCTCCATCCAGTCTATTAATTGTTGCCGGGAAGCTAGAGTAAGTA
GTTCGCCAGTTAATAGTTTGCGCAACGTTGTTGCCATTGCTACAGGCATCGTGGTGTCACGCTCGTCGTT
TGGTATGGCTTCATTCAGCTCCGGTTCCCAACGATCAAGGCGAGTTACATGATCCCCCATGTTGTGCAAA
AAAGCGGTTAGCTCCTTCGGTCCTCCGATCGTTGTCAGAAGTAAGTTGGCCGCAGTGTTATCACTCATGG
TTATGGCAGCACTGCATAATTCTCTTACTGTCATGCCATCCGTAAGATGCTTTTCTGTGACTGGTGAGTA
CTCAACCAAGTCATTCTGAGAATAGTGTATGCGGCGACCGAGTTGCTCTTGCCCGGCGTCAATACGGGAT
AATACCGCGCCACATAGCAGAACTTTAAAAGTGCTCATCATTGGAAAACGTTCTTCGGGGCGAAAACTCT
CAAGGATCTTACCGCTGTTGAGATCCAGTTCGATGTAACCCACTCGTGCACCCAACTGATCTTCAGCATC
TTTTACTTTCACCAGCGTTTCTGGGTGAGCAAAAACAGGAAGGCAAAATGCCGCAAAAAAGGGAATAAGG
GCGACACGGAAATGTTGAATACTCATACTCTTCCTTTTTCAATATTATTGAAGCATTTATCAGGGTTATT
GTCTCATGAGCGGATACATATTTGAATGTATTTAGAAAAATAAACAAATAGGGGTTCCGCGCACATTTCC
CCGAAAAGTGCCACCTG
[124 nt withheld, positions 5058-5181]
C
[91 nt withheld, positions 5183-5273]
A
[49 nt withheld, positions 5275-5323]
CCTTTGACGTTGGAGTCCACGTTCTTT
[37 nt withheld, positions 5351-5387]
ACCCTATCTCGGTCTATTCTTTTGATTTATAAGGGATTTTGCCGATTTCGGCCTATTGGTTAAAAAATGA
GCTGATTTAACAAAAATTTAACGCGAATTTTAACAAAATATTAACGCTTACAATTTGCCATTCGCCATTC
AGGCTGCGCAACTGTTGGGAAGGGCGATCGGTGCGGGCCTCTTCGCTATTACGCCAGCCCAAGCTACCAT
GATAAGTAAGTAATATTAAGGTACGGGAGGTACTTGGAGCGGCCGCAATAAAATATCTTTATTTTCATTA
CATCTGTGTGTTGGTTTTTTGTGTGAATCGATAGTACTAACATACGCTCTCCATCAAAACAAAACGAAAC
AAAACAAACTAGCAAAATAGGCTGTCCCCAGTGCAAGTGCAGGTGCCAGAACATTTCTCTATCGATA
