>Addgene plasmid #190094 | ABHD2-3'UTR-WT | depositor partial sequence | sequence record 369232 | ABHD2-3'UTR-WT
GTCGAAAATGCAAACTTGGGGAGGGCAGAAAGATCACACACAAGGCTGTCACTTCATACTTGCAGGATTG
CACAGCAGCCGGGCAGAGGCGCTCCTCACTTCCCAGATGGGGCGGCGGGCAGCAGAGACGCACCTCACTT
CCTAGACAGTGCGGCAGCCAGGCACAGGCACACCTCACTTCCCAGACAGTTGGGCGGCCAGGCAAGCGCT
CCTCACTTCCCAGATGGGGCGGCTCCCGGGAAGCGGGGCTCCTCACTTCCCAGACAGGGTGGCCAGGCAG
AGGTGCTCCTCACTTCCCAGAACAATTCTTTATGAATTTGATAAAGGACTGAAGTGCAACTGAAAGCTGC
TAGTGATGATCTGGTAATATACAATTTGTCCAGTAGCCAGTTTGTTTTTATTGTGTTTTCTAACCATAAG
AGATCATTAAAGGCAAAGCCTGTATGACGCTGTACACACACAAAAAAATGGTCACCGCAGGCCATACTAC
CAATGAAATGGTAGGTAAACAAATCTTCTGGTCAAGAGAAAAAAAAAAGAAATAGCACTCTGCATG
